Addgene plasmid #119159: pColE1_sgRNA_T2_AmpR
Purpose: Encodes sgRNA targeting position 6 in pColE1_70a_deGFP_KanR, truncated in the 3' end
Depositing lab: Vincent Noireaux. Depositing organization: University of Minnesota. Publication: An educational module to explore CRISPR technologies with a cell-free transcription-translation system. Collias D, Marshall R, Collins SP, Beisel CL, Noireaux V. Synth Biol (Oxf). 2019 Jan 21;4(1):ysz005. doi: 10.1093/synbio/ysz005. eCollection 2019. PubMed 32995532.
Backbone
  Vector backbone: YTK095
  Vector type: CRISPR
Growth in bacteria
  Bacterial resistance: Ampicillin, 100 μg/mL
  Growth temperature: 37°C
  Growth strain: DH5alpha
  Copy number: High Copy
Gene/Insert
  Gene/Insert name: sgRNA targeting position 6 in pColE1_70a_deGFP_KanR, truncated in the 3' end (alt name: sgRNA-T2)
  gRNA/shRNA sequence: GGTAAAATTGTCAACACGCA
  Promoter: J23119
  Cloning method: Restriction Enzyme; 5′ cloning site NsiI (not destroyed); 3′ cloning site HindIII (not destroyed)
  Sequencing primers: 5′ ttatagtcctgtcgggtttcg
Resource information
  A portion of this plasmid was derived from a plasmid made by: Dr. Chase Beisel Lab
Terms and licenses: Academic/Nonprofit Terms; Industry Terms: Not Available to Industry
How to cite: pColE1_sgRNA_T2_AmpR was a gift from Vincent Noireaux (Addgene plasmid # 119159 ; http://n2t.net/addgene:119159 ; RRID:Addgene_119159)
