[The description below was written by a language model from this plasmid's Addgene catalogue record and pLannotate feature annotations shown in this document.]
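Description:
pColE1_sgRNA_T2_AmpR is a small (about 2.1 kb) bacterial CRISPR plasmid built on the YTK095 backbone and designed to express a single guide RNA. It is maintained at high copy in E. coli through a ColE1/pMB1-type origin of replication and selected with ampicillin via a β-lactamase (AmpR) gene driven by its native bla promoter. The annotation also flags a very short fragment resembling the RSF origin near the start of the sequence. At roughly 50 nt it is unlikely to be a functional second replicon and probably reflects sequence similarity to the ColE1-type origin region.

The payload is an sgRNA cassette cloned between NsiI and HindIII sites, both of which remain intact. The strong constitutive synthetic promoter J23119 drives transcription of a 20-nt spacer followed by the Streptococcus pyogenes Cas9 guide RNA scaffold. The guide, also called sgRNA-T2, is directed at a site designated position 6 in the companion reporter plasmid pColE1_70a_deGFP_KanR. According to the record it is deliberately truncated at the 3′ end, and this fits the feature table, which detects only a partial scaffold of about 48 nt rather than the full-length element. No Cas9 or dCas9 gene is present, so the nuclease must be supplied separately.

The associated publication describes an educational module for exploring CRISPR technologies in a cell-free transcription-translation system. In that context, the plasmid would presumably be used to show how shortening the sgRNA scaffold affects Cas9-based targeting of the deGFP reporter, although the record does not state the expected outcome.
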