Features (pLannotate 1.2.2; 6 found; start..end, strand, type, name):
      3..54      +  rep_origin     RSF ori (fragment): Plasmids containing the RSF 1030 origin of replication can be propagated in E. coli cells that contain additional plasmids with compatible origins.
     90..124     +  promoter       J23119 promoter: bacterial promoter (Registry of Standard Biological Parts BBa J23119)
    145..192     +  misc_RNA       gRNA scaffold (fragment): guide RNA scaffold for the Streptococcus pyogenes CRISPR/Cas9 system
    448..1308    -  CDS            AmpR: β-lactamase; bla; confers resistance to ampicillin, carbenicillin, and related antibiotics
   1309..1413    -  promoter       AmpR promoter: bla
   1516..2104    +  rep_origin     ori: high-copy-number ColE1/pMB1/pBR322/pUC origin of replication
>Addgene plasmid #119159 | pColE1_sgRNA_T2_AmpR | addgene full sequence | sequence record 231561 | Addgene NGS Result
CCTTTTGCTCACATGTTCTTTCCTGCGTTATCCCCTGATTCTGTGGATAACCGTGCGGCCCGAGAGCATC
GATCCTAGCATGGATGCATTTGACAGCTAGCTCAGTCCTAGGTATAATGCTAGCGGTAAAATTGTCAACA
CGCAGTTTTAGAGCTAGAAATAGCAAGTTAAAATAAGGCTAGTCCGTTATCAGCCGGCTTATCGGTCAGT
TTCACCTGATTTACGTAAAAACCCGCTTCGGCGGGTTTTTGCTTTTGGAGGGGCAGAAAGATGAATGACT
GTCCACGACGCTATACCCAAAAGAAAAAGCTTGAAAGAATCGATCGATCCCGAATGAGTAGTACAGCGGC
CGCGATTATCAAAAAGGATCTTCACCTAGATCCTTTTAAATTAAAAATGAAGTTTTAAATCAATCTAAAG
TATATATGAGTAAACTTGGTCTGACAGTTACCAATGCTTAATCAGTGAGGCACCTATCTCAGCGATCTGT
CTATTTCGTTCATCCATAGTTGCCTGACTCCCCGTCGTGTAGATAACTACGATACGGGAGGGCTTACCAT
CTGGCCCCAGTGCTGCAATGATACCGCGGGACCCACGCTCACCGGCTCCAGATTTATCAGCAATAAACCA
GCCAGCCGGAAGGGCCGAGCGCAGAAGTGGTCCTGCAACTTTATCCGCCTCCATCCAGTCTATTAATTGT
TGCCGGGAAGCTAGAGTAAGTAGTTCGCCAGTTAATAGTTTGCGCAACGTTGTTGCCATTGCTACAGGCA
TCGTGGTGTCACGCTCGTCGTTTGGTATGGCTTCATTCAGCTCCGGTTCCCAACGATCAAGGCGAGTTAC
ATGATCCCCCATGTTGTGCAAAAAAGCGGTTAGCTCCTTCGGTCCTCCGATCGTTGTCAGAAGTAAGTTG
GCCGCAGTGTTATCACTCATGGTTATGGCAGCACTGCATAATTCTCTTACTGTCATGCCATCCGTAAGAT
GCTTTTCTGTGACTGGTGAGTACTCAACCAAGTCATTCTGAGAATAGTGTATGCGGCGACCGAGTTGCTC
TTGCCCGGCGTCAATACGGGATAATACCGCGCCACATAGCAGAACTTTAAAAGTGCTCATCATTGGAAAA
CGTTCTTCGGGGCGAAAACTCTCAAGGATCTTACCGCTGTTGAGATCCAGTTCGATGTAACCCACTCGTG
CACCCAACTGATCTTCAGCATCTTTTACTTTCACCAGCGTTTCTGGGTGAGCAAAAACAGGAAGGCAAAA
TGCCGCAAAAAAGGGAATAAGGGCGACACGGAAATGTTGAATACTCATACTCTTCCTTTTTCAATATTAT
TGAAGCATTTATCAGGGTTATTGTCTCATGAGCGGATACATATTTGAATGTATTTAGAAAAATAAACAAA
TAGGGGTTCCGCGCACATTTCCCCGAAAAGTGCCACCTGTCATGACCAAAATCCCTTAACGTGAGTTTTC
GTTCCACTGAGCGTCAGACCCCGTAGAAAAGATCAAAGGATCTTCTTGAGATCCTTTTTTTCTGCGCGTA
ATCTGCTGCTTGCAAACAAAAAAACCACCGCTACCAGCGGTGGTTTGTTTGCCGGATCAAGAGCTACCAA
CTCTTTTTCCGAAGGTAACTGGCTTCAGCAGAGCGCAGATACCAAATACTGTTCTTCTAGTGTAGCCGTA
GTTAGGCCACCACTTCAAGAACTCTGTAGCACCGCCTACATACCTCGCTCTGCTAATCCTGTTACCAGTG
GCTGCTGCCAGTGGCGATAAGTCGTGTCTTACCGGGTTGGACTCAAGACGATAGTTACCGGATAAGGCGC
AGCGGTCGGGCTGAACGGGGGGTTCGTGCACACAGCCCAGCTTGGAGCGAACGACCTACACCGAACTGAG
ATACCTACAGCGTGAGCTATGAGAAAGCGCCACGCTTCCCGAAGGGAGAAAGGCGGACAGGTATCCGGTA
AGCGGCAGGGTCGGAACAGGAGAGCGCACGAGGGAGCTTCCAGGGGGAAACGCCTGGTATCTTTATAGTC
CTGTCGGGTTTCGCCACCTCTGACTTGAGCGTCGATTTTTGTGATGCTCGTCAGGGGGGCGGAGCCTATG
GAAAAACGCCAGCAACGCGGCCTTTTTACGGTTCCTGGCCTTTTGCTGG
